>Addgene plasmid #145858 | pAc5.1C-Fluc-CG3475_A | depositor full sequence | sequence record 288303 | Full Sequence
CTTCAAGGAATTAATTCTATATTCTAAAAACACAAATGATACTTCTAAAAAAAATCATGAATGGCATCAA
CTCTGAATCAAATCTTTGCAGATGCACCTACTTCTCATTTCCACTGTCACATCATTTTTCCAGATCTCGC
TGCCTGTTATGTGGCCCACAAACCAAGACACGTTTTATGGCCATTAAAGCTGGCTGATCGTCGCCAAACA
CCAAATACATATCAATATGTACATTCGAGAAAGAAGCGATCAAAGAAGCGTCTTCGGGCGAGTAGGAGAA
TGCGGAGGAGAAGGAGAACGAGCTGATCTAGTATCTCTCCACAATCCAATGCCAACTGACCAACTGGCCA
TATTCGGAGCAATTTGAAGCCAATTTCCATCGCCTGGCGATCGCTCCATTCTTGGCTATATGTTTTTCAC
CGTTCCCGGGGCCATTTTCAAAGACTCGTCGGTAAGATAAGATTGTGTCACTCGCTGTCTCTCTTCATTT
GTCGAAGAATGCTGAGGAATTTCGCGATGACGTCGGCGAGTATTTTGAAGAATGAGAATAATTTGTATTT
ATACGAAAATCAGTTAGTGGAATTTTCTACAAAAACATGTTATCTATAGATAATTTTGTTGCAAAATATG
TTGACTATGACAAAGATTGTATGTATATACCTTTAATGTATTCTCATTTTCTTATGTATTTATAATGGCA
ATGATGATACTGATGATATTTTAAGATGATGCCAGACCACAGGCTGATTTCTGCGTCTTTTGCCGAACGC
AGTGCATGTGCGGTTGTTGTTTTTTGGAATAGTTTCAATTTTCGGACTGTCCGCTTTGATTTCAGTTTCT
TGGCTTATTCAAAAAGCAAAGTAAAGCCAAAAAAGCGAGATGGCAATACCAAATGCGGCAAAACGGTAGT
GGAAGGAAAGGGGTGCGGGGCAGCGGAAGGAAGGGTGGGGCGGGGCGTGGCGGGGTCTGTGGCTGGGCGC
GACGTCACCGACGTTGGAGCCACTCCTTTGACCATGTGTGCGTGTGTGTATTATTCGTGTCTCGCCACTC
GCCGGTTGTTTTTTTCTTTTTATCTCGCTCTCTCTAGCGCCATCTCGTACGCATGCTCAACGCACCGCAT
GTTGCCGTGTCCTTTATGCGTCATTTTGGCTCGAAATAGGCAATTATTTAAACAAAGATTAGTCAACGAA
AACGCTAAAATAAATAAGTCTACAATATGGTTACTTATTGCCATGTGTGTGCAGCCAACGATAGCAACAA
AAGCAACAACACAGTGGCTTTCCCTCTTTCACTTTTTGTTTGCAAGCGCGTGCGAGCAAGACGGCACGAC
CGGCAAACGCAATTACGCTGACAAAGAGCAGACGAAGTTTTGGCCGAAAAACATCAAGGCGCCTGATACG
AATGCATTTGCAATAACAATTGCGATATTTAATATTGTTTATGAAGCTGTTTGACTTCAAAACACACAAA
AAAAAAAATAAAACAAATTATTTGAAAGAGAATTAGGAATCGGACAGCTTATCGTTACGGGCTAACAGCA
CACCGAGACGAAATAGCTTACCTGACGTCACAGCCTCTGGAAGAACTGCCGCCAAGCAGAGAGAGAGAGA
AAAAGAGGGAGAGCAGCTTAGACCGCATGTGCTTGTGTGTGAGGCGTCTCTCTCTTCGTCTCCTGTTTGC
GCAAACGCATAGACTGCACTGAGAAAATCGATTACCTATTTTTTATGAATGAATATTTGCACTATTACTA
TTCAAAACTATTAAGATAGCAATCACATTCAATAGCCAAATACTATACCACCTGAGCGATGCAACGAAAT
GATCAATTTGAGCAAAAATGCTGCATATTTAGGACGGCATCATTATAGAAATGCTTCTTGCTGTGTACTT
TTCTCTCGTCTGGCAGCTGTTTCGCCGTTATTGTTAAAACCGGCTTAAGTTAGGTGTGTTTTCTACGACT
AGTGATGCCCCTACTAGAAGATGTGTGTTGCACAAATGTCCCTGAATAACCAATTTGAAGTGCAGATAGC
AGTAAACGTAAGCTAATATGAATATTATTTAACTGTAATGTTTTAATATCGCTGGACATTACTAATAAAC
CCACTATAAACACATGTACATATGTATGTTTTGGCATACAATGAGTAGTTGGGGAAAAAATGTGTAAAAG
CACCGTGACCATCACAGCATAAAGATAACCAGCTGAAGTATCGAATATGAGTAACCCCCAAATTGAATCA
CATGCCGCAACTGATAGGACCCATGGAAGTACACTCTTCATGGCGATATACAAGACACACACAAGCACGA
ACACCCAGTTGCGGAGGAAATTCTCCGTAAATGAAAACCCAATCGGCGAACAATTCATACCCATATATGG
TAAAAGTTTTGAACGCGACTTGAGAGCGGAGAGCATTGCGGCTGATAAGGTTTTAGCGCTAAGCGGGCTT
TATAAAACGGGCTGCGGGACCAGTTTTCATATCACTACCGTTTGAGTTCTTGTGCTGTGTGGATACTCCT
CCCGACACAAAGCCGCTCCATCAGCCAGCAGTCGTCTAATCCAGAGACCCCGGATCGGGGTACCAACATG
GCCGAAGACGCCAAAAACATAAAGAAAGGCCCGGCACCATTCTATCCACTAGAGGATGGAACCGCTGGAG
AGCAACTGCATAAGGCTATGAAGAGATACGCCCTGGTTCCTGGAACAATTGCTTTTACAGATGCACATAT
CGAGGTGAACATCACGTACGCGGAATACTTCGAAATGTCCGTTCGGTTGGCAGAAGCTATGAAACGATAT
GGGCTGAATACAAATCACAGAATCGTCGTATGCAGTGAAAACTCTCTTCAATTCTTTATGCCGGTGTTGG
GCGCGTTATTTATCGGAGTTGCAGTTGCGCCCGCGAACGACATTTATAATGAACGTGAATTGCTCAACAG
TATGAACATTTCGCAGCCTACCGTAGTGTTTGTTTCCAAAAAGGGGTTGCAAAAAATTTTGAACGTGCAA
AAAAAATTACCAATAATCCAGAAAATTATTATCATGGATTCTAAAACGGATTACCAGGGATTTCAGTCGA
TGTACACGTTCGTCACATCTCATCTACCTCCCGGTTTTAATGAATACGATTTTGTACCAGAGTCCTTTGA
TCGTGACAAAACAATTGCACTGATAATGAACTCCTCTGGATCTACTGGGTTACCTAAGGGTGTGGCCCTT
CCGCATAGAACTGCCTGCGTCAGATTCTCGCATGCCAGAGATCCTATTTTTGGCAATCAAATCATTCCGG
ATACTGCGATTTTAAGTGTTGTTCCATTCCATCACGGTTTTGGAATGTTTACTACACTCGGATATTTGAT
ATGTGGATTTCGAGTCGTCTTAATGTATAGATTTGAAGAAGAGCTGTTTTTACGATCCCTTCAGGATTAC
AAAATTCAAAGTGCGTTGCTAGTACCAACCCTATTTTCATTCTTCGCCAAAAGCACTCTGATTGACAAAT
ACGATTTATCTAATTTACACGAAATTGCTTCTGGGGGCGCACCTCTTTCGAAAGAAGTCGGGGAAGCGGT
TGCAAAACGCTTCCATCTTCCAGGGATACGACAAGGATATGGGCTCACTGAGACTACATCAGCTATTCTG
ATTACACCCGAGGGGGATGATAAACCGGGCGCGGTCGGTAAAGTTGTTCCATTTTTTGAAGCGAAGGTTG
TGGATCTGGATACCGGGAAAACGCTGGGCGTTAATCAGAGAGGCGAATTATGTGTCAGAGGACCTATGAT
TATGTCCGGTTATGTAAACAATCCGGAAGCGACCAACGCCTTGATTGACAAGGATGGATGGCTACATTCT
GGAGACATAGCTTACTGGGACGAAGACGAACACTTCTTCATAGTTGACCGCTTGAAGTCTTTAATTAAAT
ACAAAGGGTATCAGGTGGCCCCCGCTGAATTGGAATCGATATTGTTACAACACCCCAACATCTTCGACGC
GGGCGTGGCAGGTCTTCCCGACGATGACGCCGGTGAACTTCCCGCCGCCGTTGTTGTTTTGGAGCACGGA
AAGACGATGACGGAAAAAGAGATCGTGGATTACGTCGCCAGTCAAGTAACAACCGCGAAAAAGTTGCGCG
GAGGAGTTGTGTTTGTGGACGAAGTACCGAAAGGTCTTACCGGAAAACTCGACGCAAGAAAAATCAGAGA
GATCCTCATAAAGGCCAAGAAGGGCGGAAAGTCCAAATTGTAAGAATTCGGAGGACCATTAGTACCGTAG
ACATTTACTCGACTTGTGTAAATACTGTGTATTTAAATTTATGAGTAAATCCCCTCTAGCCTAGCGTAGT
CTAGCCTGTTCAGTCTCAGCGGCAGCTTCGGGCGATGTTGGCCGGCAGGCGCTAACTGGCCTTGGAATGC
CGTCCGCTGGGCCACTGCGTCATAGTCATATTCGATTTGTTTAGGTTTTTGCAGTGCTGGAATTAAACCA
AAGCATAATTACGCATAGAAATACATTGAGAGCTCATACAATTCATCCATTAAAGTACGCCTAAGTTTGT
GTCTTAAGTCTTTTGTTTAGAGATTTGTATTATTGCGCGCGATGCGATCACTTTCAAAAGATCTTCAAAC
TAGACCATACGCTCAAAATCACTTAGACCATAAGTTGCATGTAAATAGTGTTAAATTCGGAGCAGCCGCA
GCGACCGCAAACCTAGTTTAAGTTGTAGCACGTAGTTAGTTGCCTAAGCGAACGCATAAGTCATTAGTAC
CATGAACGCGAACATAAACATGAGAATCCAACTTTCAACATAGTCAAATAAGTTTATGTTTAAAAGCTAA
GAAGTCAAACATACAATAAATGAAGTAACAAAATACAAATTCAAAGTCGACCGATGCCCTTGAGAGCCTT
CAACCCAGTCAGCTCCTTCCGGTGGGCGCGGGGCATGACTATCGTCGCCGCACTTATGACTGTCTTCTTT
ATCATGCAACTCGTAGGACAGGTGCCGGCAGCGCTCTGGGTCATTTTCGGCGAGGACCGCTTTCGCTGGA
GCGCGACGATGATCGGCCTGTCGCTTGCGGTATTCGGAATCTTGCACGCCCTCGCTCAAGCCTTCGTCAC
TGGTCCCGCCACCAAACGTTTCGGCGAGAAGCAGGCCATTATCGCCGGCATGGCGGCCGACGCGCTGGGC
TACGTCTTGCTGGCGTTCGCGACGCGAGGCTGGATGGCCTTCCCCATTATGATTCTTCTCGCTTCCGGCG
GCATCGGGATGCCCGCGTTGCAGGCCATGCTGTCCAGGCAGGTAGATGACGACCATCAGGGACAGCTTCA
AGGATCGCTCGCGGCTCTTACCAGCCAGCAAAAGGCCAGGAACCGTAAAAAGGCCGCGTTGCTGGCGTTT
TTCCATAGGCTCCGCCCCCCTGACGAGCATCACAAAAATCGACGCTCAAGTCAGAGGTGGCGAAACCCGA
CAGGACTATAAAGATACCAGGCGTTTCCCCCTGGAAGCTCCCTCGTGCGCTCTCCTGTTCCGACCCTGCC
GCTTACCGGATACCTGTCCGCCTTTCTCCCTTCGGGAAGCGTGGCGCTTTCTCAATGCTCACGCTGTAGG
TATCTCAGTTCGGTGTAGGTCGTTCGCTCCAAGCTGGGCTGTGTGCACGAACCCCCCGTTCAGCCCGACC
GCTGCGCCTTATCCGGTAACTATCGTCTTGAGTCCAACCCGGTAAGACACGACTTATCGCCACTGGCAGC
AGCCACTGGTAACAGGATTAGCAGAGCGAGGTATGTAGGCGGTGCTACAGAGTTCTTGAAGTGGTGGCCT
AACTACGGCTACACTAGAAGGACAGTATTTGGTATCTGCGCTCTGCTGAAGCCAGTTACCTTCGGAAAAA
GAGTTGGTAGCTCTTGATCCGGCAAACAAACCACCGCTGGTAGCGGTGGTTTTTTTGTTTGCAAGCAGCA
GATTACGCGCAGAAAAAAAGGATCTCAAGAAGATCCTTTGATCTTTTCTACGGGGTCTGACGCTCAGTGG
AACGAAAACTCACGTTAAGGGATTTTGGTCATGAGATTATCAAAAAGGATCTTCACCTAGATCCTTTTAA
ATTAAAAATGAAGTTTTAAATCAATCTAAAGTATATATGAGTAAACTTGGTCTGACAGTTACCAATGCTT
AATCAGTGAGGCACCTATCTCAGCGATCTGTCTATTTCGTTCATCCATAGTTGCCTGACTCCCCGTCGTG
TAGATAACTACGATACGGGAGGGCTTACCATCTGGCCCCAGTGCTGCAATGATACCGCGAGACCCACGCT
CACCGGCTCCAGATTTATCAGCAATAAACCAGCCAGCCGGAAGGGCCGAGCGCAGAAGTGGTCCTGCAAC
TTTATCCGCCTCCATCCAGTCTATTAATTGTTGCCGGGAAGCTAGAGTAAGTAGTTCGCCAGTTAATAGT
TTGCGCAACGTTGTTGCCATTGCTGCAGGCATCGTGGTGTCACGCTCGTCGTTTGGTATGGCTTCATTCA
GCTCCGGTTCCCAACGATCAAGGCGAGTTACATGATCCCCCATGTTGTGCAAAAAAGCGGTTAGCTCCTT
CGGTCCTCCGATCGTTGTCAGAAGTAAGTTGGCCGCAGTGTTATCACTCATGGTTATGGCAGCACTGCAT
AATTCTCTTACTGTCATGCCATCCGTAAGATGCTTTTCTGTGACTGGTGAGTACTCAACCAAGTCATTCT
GAGAATAGTGTATGCGGCGACCGAGTTGCTCTTGCCCGGCGTCAACACGGGATAATACCGCGCCACATAG
CAGAACTTTAAAAGTGCTCATCATTGGAAAACGTTCTTCGGGGCGAAAACTCTCAAGGATCTTACCGCTG
TTGAGATCCAGTTCGATGTAACCCACTCGTGCACCCAACTGATCTTCAGCATCTTTTACTTTCACCAGCG
TTTCTGGGTGAGCAAAAACAGGAAGGCAAAATGCCGCAAAAAAGGGAATAAGGGCGACACGGAAATGTTG
AATACTCATACTCTTCCTTTTTCAATATTATTGAAGCATTTATCAGGGTTATTGTCTCATGAGCGGATAC
ATATTTGAATGTATTTAGAAAAATAAACAAATAGGGGTTCCGCGCACATTTCCCCGAAAAGTGCCACCTG
ACGTCTAAGAAACCATTATTATCATGACATTAACCTATAAAAATAGGCGTATCACGAGCCCTTTCGT
Features (pLannotate 1.2.2; 6 found; start..end, strand, type, name):
     56..2568    +  promoter       Ac5 promoter: Drosophila melanogaster actin 5C promoter
   2594..4243    +  CDS            luciferase: firefly luciferase; luc
   4876..5346    +  CDS            TcR (fragment): tetracycline efflux protein; tet; confers resistance to tetracycline
   5390..5978    -  rep_origin     ori: high-copy-number ColE1/pMB1/pBR322/pUC origin of replication
   6149..7009    -  CDS            AmpR: β-lactamase; bla; confers resistance to ampicillin, carbenicillin, and related antibiotics
   7010..7114    -  promoter       AmpR promoter: bla
