[The description below was written by a language model from this plasmid's Addgene catalogue record and pLannotate feature annotations shown in this document.]
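Description:
pAc5.1C-Fluc-CG3475_A is a 7,207 nt insect expression plasmid that carries a firefly luciferase reporter linked to the 3′ untranslated region of the Drosophila melanogaster gene CG3475. The catalogue lists the backbone as unknown, although the name points to a pAc5.1-type vector, which fits the annotated features. In bacteria the plasmid replicates from a ColE1/pUC-type origin and is selected with ampicillin through a β-lactamase gene driven by its own bla promoter. The feature annotation describes this origin as high-copy, whereas the catalogue entry lists the plasmid as low copy. A fragment of a tetracycline efflux gene is also annotated, but it is only partial and is presumably a non-functional backbone remnant.

The expression cassette consists of the Drosophila actin 5C promoter, a strong constitutive promoter widely used in fly cell lines, placed directly upstream of the firefly luciferase coding sequence. The feature table does not annotate the CG3475 3′UTR. Roughly 630 nt of unannotated sequence lies between the end of the luciferase gene and the tetracycline fragment, which is where a 3′UTR insert and any polyadenylation signal would be expected, but the record does not confirm this placement. The meaning of the "_A" suffix, such as a particular UTR fragment or variant, is not stated either.

Constructs of this design are generally used as reporters of post-transcriptional regulation, with luciferase activity reflecting how elements in the attached 3′UTR affect mRNA stability or translation in transfected insect cells. The record itself gives the purpose only as insect expression of the CG3475 3′UTR. The depositor also notes that the supplied sequence may be theoretical or based on Sanger sequencing rather than fully verified.
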