Addgene plasmid #145858: pAc5.1C-Fluc-CG3475_A
Purpose: Insect Expression of CG3475-3UTR
Depositing lab: Elisa Izaurralde. Depositing organization: Max Planck Institute for Developmental Biology.
Backbone
  Vector backbone: Unknown
  Vector type: Insect Expression
Growth in bacteria
  Bacterial resistance: Ampicillin, 100 μg/mL
  Growth temperature: 37°C
  Growth strain: DH5alpha
  Copy number: Low Copy
Gene/Insert
  Gene/Insert name: CG3475-3UTR
  Species: D. melanogaster (fly)
  Cloning method: Unknown
Terms and licenses: Academic/Nonprofit Terms; Industry Terms: Not Available to Industry
Depositor comments: Plasmids from this collection were made available to the research community and donated after the lab closed. Please note that the sequence provided by the depositing laboratory may be theoretical/predicted or based on Sanger sequencing results. There may be discrepancies between sequencing results obtained by Addgene and the depositor sequence. If an Addgene verified sequence is not available, please contact before placing your order to request that our lab fully sequence the plasmid.
How to cite: pAc5.1C-Fluc-CG3475_A was a gift from Elisa Izaurralde (Addgene plasmid # 145858 ; http://n2t.net/addgene:145858 ; RRID:Addgene_145858)
